>Addgene plasmid #125401 | Lenti-(BB)-hPGK-KRAB-dCas9-P2A-BlastR C2CD4AB-enh1-guide2 | addgene full sequence | sequence record 251101 | Addgene NGS Result
GTTTTAGAGCTAGAAATAGCAAGTTAAAATAAGGCTAGTCCGTTATCAACTTGAAAAAGTGGCACCGAGT
CGGTGCTTTTTTGAATTCGCTAGCTAGGTCTTGAAAGGGGTTGGGGTTGCGCCTTTTCCAAGGCAGCCCT
GGGTTTGCGCAGGGACGCGGCTGCTCTGGGCGTGGTTCCGGGAAACGCAGCGGCGCCGACCCTGGGTCTC
GCACATTCTTCACGTCCGTTCGCAGCGTCACCCGGATCTTCGCCGCTACCCTTGTGGGCCCCCCGGCGAC
GCTTCCTGCTCCGCCCCTAAGTCGGGAAGGTTCCTTGCGGTTCGCGGCGTGCCGGACGTGACAAACGGAA
GCCGCACGTCTCACTAGTACCCTCGCAGACGGACAGCGCCAGGGAGCAATGGCAGCGCGCCGACCGCGAT
GGGCTGTGGCCAATAGCGGCTGCTCAGCAGGGCGCGCCGAGAGCAGCGGCCGGGAAGGGGCGGTGCGGGA
GGCGGGGTGTGGGGCGGTAGTGTGGGCCCTGTTCCTGCCCGCGCGGTGTTCCGCATTCTGCAAGCCTCCG
GAGCGCACGTCGGCAGTCGGCTCCCTCGTTGACCGAATCACCGACCTCTCTCCCCAGGACCGGTGATCCG
CCACCATGGATGCTAAGTCACTAACTGCCTGGTCCCGGACACTGGTGACCTTCAAGGATGTATTTGTGGA
CTTCACCAGGGAGGAGTGGAAGCTGCTGGACACTGCTCAGCAGATCGTGTACAGAAATGTGATGCTGGAG
AACTATAAGAACCTGGTTTCCTTGGGTTATCAGCTTACTAAGCCAGATGTGATCCTCCGGTTGGAGAAGG
GAGAAGAGCCCGGCGGTTCCGGCGGAGGGTCGATGGACAAGAAGTACAGCATCGGCCTGGCCATCGGCAC
CAACTCTGTCGGCTGGGCCGTGATCACCGACGAGTACAAGGTGCCCAGCAAGAAATTCAAGGTGCTGGGC
AACACCGACCGGCACAGCATCAAGAAGAACCTGATCGGCGCCCTGCTGTTCGACAGCGGAGAAACAGCCG
AGGCCACCCGGCTGAAGAGAACCGCCAGAAGAAGATACACCAGACGGAAGAACCGGATCTGCTATCTGCA
AGAGATCTTCAGCAACGAGATGGCCAAGGTGGACGACAGCTTCTTCCACAGACTGGAAGAGTCCTTCCTG
GTGGAAGAGGATAAGAAGCACGAGCGGCACCCCATCTTCGGCAACATCGTGGACGAGGTGGCCTACCACG
AGAAGTACCCCACCATCTACCACCTGAGAAAGAAACTGGTGGACAGCACCGACAAGGCCGACCTGCGGCT
GATCTATCTGGCCCTGGCCCACATGATCAAGTTCCGGGGCCACTTCCTGATCGAGGGCGACCTGAACCCC
GACAACAGCGACGTGGACAAGCTGTTCATCCAGCTGGTGCAGACCTACAACCAGCTGTTCGAGGAAAACC
CCATCAACGCCAGCGGCGTGGACGCCAAGGCCATCCTGTCTGCCAGACTGAGCAAGAGCAGACGGCTGGA
AAATCTGATCGCCCAGCTGCCCGGCGAGAAGAAGAATGGCCTGTTCGGCAACCTGATTGCCCTGAGCCTG
GGCCTGACCCCCAACTTCAAGAGCAACTTCGACCTGGCCGAGGATGCCAAACTGCAGCTGAGCAAGGACA
CCTACGACGACGACCTGGACAACCTGCTGGCCCAGATCGGCGACCAGTACGCCGACCTGTTTCTGGCCGC
CAAGAACCTGTCCGACGCCATCCTGCTGAGCGACATCCTGAGAGTGAACACCGAGATCACCAAGGCCCCC
CTGAGCGCCTCTATGATCAAGAGATACGACGAGCACCACCAGGACCTGACCCTGCTGAAAGCTCTCGTGC
GGCAGCAGCTGCCTGAGAAGTACAAAGAGATTTTCTTCGACCAGAGCAAGAACGGCTACGCCGGCTACAT
CGATGGCGGAGCCAGCCAGGAAGAGTTCTACAAGTTCATCAAGCCCATCCTGGAAAAGATGGACGGCACC
GAGGAACTGCTCGTGAAGCTGAACAGAGAGGACCTGCTGCGGAAGCAGCGGACCTTCGACAACGGCAGCA
TCCCCCACCAGATCCACCTGGGAGAGCTGCACGCCATTCTGCGGCGGCAGGAAGATTTTTACCCATTCCT
GAAGGACAACCGGGAAAAGATCGAGAAGATCCTGACCTTCCGCATCCCCTACTACGTGGGCCCTCTGGCC
AGGGGAAACAGCAGATTCGCCTGGATGACCAGAAAGAGCGAGGAAACCATCACCCCCTGGAACTTCGAGG
AAGTGGTGGACAAGGGCGCCAGCGCCCAGAGCTTCATCGAGCGGATGACCAACTTCGATAAGAACCTGCC
CAACGAGAAGGTGCTGCCCAAGCACAGCCTGCTGTACGAGTACTTCACCGTGTACAACGAGCTGACCAAA
GTGAAATACGTGACCGAGGGAATGAGAAAGCCCGCCTTCCTGAGCGGCGAGCAGAAAAAAGCCATCGTGG
ACCTGCTGTTCAAGACCAACCGGAAAGTGACCGTGAAGCAGCTGAAAGAGGACTACTTCAAGAAAATCGA
GTGCTTCGACTCCGTGGAAATCTCCGGCGTGGAAGATCGGTTCAACGCCTCCCTGGGCACATACCACGAT
CTGCTGAAAATTATCAAGGACAAGGACTTCCTGGACAATGAGGAAAACGAGGACATTCTGGAAGATATCG
TGCTGACCCTGACACTGTTTGAGGACAGAGAGATGATCGAGGAACGGCTGAAAACCTATGCCCACCTGTT
CGACGACAAAGTGATGAAGCAGCTGAAGCGGCGGAGATACACCGGCTGGGGCAGGCTGAGCCGGAAGCTG
ATCAACGGCATCCGGGACAAGCAGTCCGGCAAGACAATCCTGGATTTCCTGAAGTCCGACGGCTTCGCCA
ACAGAAACTTCATGCAGCTGATCCACGACGACAGCCTGACCTTTAAAGAGGACATCCAGAAAGCCCAGGT
GTCCGGCCAGGGCGATAGCCTGCACGAGCACATTGCCAATCTGGCCGGCAGCCCCGCCATTAAGAAGGGC
ATCCTGCAGACAGTGAAGGTGGTGGACGAGCTCGTGAAAGTGATGGGCCGGCACAAGCCCGAGAACATCG
TGATCGAAATGGCCAGAGAGAACCAGACCACCCAGAAGGGACAGAAGAACAGCCGCGAGAGAATGAAGCG
GATCGAAGAGGGCATCAAAGAGCTGGGCAGCCAGATCCTGAAAGAACACCCCGTGGAAAACACCCAGCTG
CAGAACGAGAAGCTGTACCTGTACTACCTGCAGAATGGGCGGGATATGTACGTGGACCAGGAACTGGACA
TCAACCGGCTGTCCGACTACGATGTGGACGCTATCGTGCCTCAGAGCTTTCTGAAGGACGACTCCATCGA
TAACAAAGTGCTGACTCGGAGCGACAAGAACCGGGGCAAGAGCGACAACGTGCCCTCCGAAGAGGTCGTG
AAGAAGATGAAGAACTACTGGCGCCAGCTGCTGAATGCCAAGCTGATTACCCAGAGGAAGTTCGACAATC
TGACCAAGGCCGAGAGAGGCGGCCTGAGCGAACTGGATAAGGCCGGCTTCATCAAGAGACAGCTGGTGGA
AACCCGGCAGATCACAAAGCACGTGGCACAGATCCTGGACTCCCGGATGAACACTAAGTACGACGAGAAC
GACAAACTGATCCGGGAAGTGAAAGTGATCACCCTGAAGTCCAAGCTGGTGTCCGATTTCCGGAAGGATT
TCCAGTTTTACAAAGTGCGCGAGATCAACAACTACCACCACGCCCACGACGCCTACCTGAACGCCGTCGT
GGGAACCGCCCTGATCAAAAAGTACCCTAAGCTGGAAAGCGAGTTCGTGTACGGCGACTACAAGGTGTAC
GACGTGCGGAAGATGATCGCCAAGAGCGAGCAGGAAATCGGCAAGGCTACCGCCAAGTACTTCTTCTACA
GCAACATCATGAACTTTTTCAAGACCGAGATTACCCTGGCCAACGGCGAGATCCGGAAGCGGCCTCTGAT
CGAGACAAACGGCGAAACAGGCGAGATCGTGTGGGATAAGGGCCGGGACTTTGCCACCGTGCGGAAAGTG
CTGTCTATGCCCCAAGTGAATATCGTGAAAAAGACCGAGGTGCAGACAGGCGGCTTCAGCAAAGAGTCTA
TCCTGCCCAAGAGGAACAGCGACAAGCTGATCGCCAGAAAGAAGGACTGGGACCCTAAGAAGTACGGCGG
CTTCGACAGCCCCACCGTGGCCTATTCTGTGCTGGTGGTGGCCAAAGTGGAAAAGGGCAAGTCCAAGAAA
CTGAAGAGTGTGAAAGAGCTGCTGGGGATCACCATCATGGAAAGAAGCAGCTTCGAGAAGAATCCCATCG
ACTTTCTGGAAGCCAAGGGCTACAAAGAAGTGAAAAAGGACCTGATCATCAAGCTGCCTAAGTACTCCCT
GTTCGAGCTGGAAAACGGCCGGAAGAGAATGCTGGCCTCTGCCGGCGAACTGCAGAAGGGAAACGAACTG
GCCCTGCCCTCCAAATATGTGAACTTCCTGTACCTGGCCAGCCACTATGAGAAGCTGAAGGGCTCCCCCG
AGGATAATGAGCAGAAACAGCTGTTTGTGGAACAGCACAAACACTACCTGGACGAGATCATCGAGCAGAT
CAGCGAGTTCTCCAAGAGAGTGATCCTGGCCGACGCTAATCTGGACAAGGTGCTGAGCGCCTACAACAAG
CACAGAGACAAGCCTATCAGAGAGCAGGCCGAGAATATCATCCACCTGTTTACCCTGACCAGTCTGGGAG
CCCCTGCCGCCTTCAAGTACTTTGACACCACCATCGACCGGAAGAGGTACACCAGCACCAAAGAGGTGCT
GGACGCCACCCTGATCCACCAGAGCATCACCGGCCTGTACGAGACACGGATCGACCTGTCTCAGCTGGGA
GGCGACGCCTATCCCTATGACGTGCCCGATTATGCCAGCCTGGGCAGCGGCTCCCCCAAGAAAAAACGCA
AGGTGGAAGATCCTAAGAAAAAGCGGAAAGTGGACGGCATTGGTAGTGGGAGCAACGGCAGCAGCGGGGA
TCCGGCCGCAACAAACTTCTCTCTGCTGAAACAAGCCGGAGATGTCGAAGAGAATCCTGGACCGATGGCC
AAGCCTTTGTCTCAAGAAGAATCCACCCTCATTGAAAGAGCAACGGCTACAATCAACAGCATCCCCATCT
CTGAAGACTACAGCGTCGCCAGCGCAGCTCTCTCTAGCGACGGCCGCATCTTCACTGGTGTCAATGTATA
TCATTTTACTGGGGGACCTTGTGCAGAACTCGTGGTGCTGGGCACTGCTGCTGCTGCGGCAGCTGGCAAC
CTGACTTGTATCGTCGCGATCGGAAATGAGAACAGGGGCATCTTGAGCCCCTGCGGACGGTGCCGACAGG
TGCTTCTCGATCTGCATCCTGGGATCAAAGCCATAGTGAAGGACAGTGATGGACAGCCGACGGCAGTTGG
GATTCGTGAATTGCTGCCCTCTGGTTATGTGTGGGAGGGCTAAGAATTCGATATCAAGCTTATCGGTAAT
CAACCTCTGGATTACAAAATTTGTGAAAGATTGACTGGTATTCTTAACTATGTTGCTCCTTTTACGCTAT
GTGGATACGCTGCTTTAATGCCTTTGTATCATGCTATTGCTTCCCGTATGGCTTTCATTTTCTCCTCCTT
GTATAAATCCTGGTTGCTGTCTCTTTATGAGGAGTTGTGGCCCGTTGTCAGGCAACGTGGCGTGGTGTGC
ACTGTGTTTGCTGACGCAACCCCCACTGGTTGGGGCATTGCCACCACCTGTCAGCTCCTTTCCGGGACTT
TCGCTTTCCCCCTCCCTATTGCCACGGCGGAACTCATCGCCGCCTGCCTTGCCCGCTGCTGGACAGGGGC
TCGGCTGTTGGGCACTGACAATTCCGTGGTGTTGTCGGGGAAATCATCGTCCTTTCCTTGGCTGCTCGCC
TGTGTTGCCACCTGGATTCTGCGCGGGACGTCCTTCTGCTACGTCCCTTCGGCCCTCAATCCAGCGGACC
TTCCTTCCCGCGGCCTGCTGCCGGCTCTGCGGCCTCTTCCGCGTCTTCGCCTTCGCCCTCAGACGAGTCG
GATCTCCCTTTGGGCCGCCTCCCCGCGTCGACTTTAAGACCAATGACTTACAAGGCAGCTGTAGATCTTA
GCCACTTTTTAAAAGAAAAGGGGGGACTGGAAGGGCTAATTCACTCCCAACGAAGACAAGATCTGCTTTT
TGCTTGTACTGGGTCTCTCTGGTTAGACCAGATCTGAGCCTGGGAGCTCTCTGGCTAACTAGGGAACCCA
CTGCTTAAGCCTCAATAAAGCTTGCCTTGAGTGCTTCAAGTAGTGTGTGCCCGTCTGTTGTGTGACTCTG
GTAACTAGAGATCCCTCAGACCCTTTTAGTCAGTGTGGAAAATCTCTAGCAGGGCCCGTTTAAACCCGCT
GATCAGCCTCGACTGTGCCTTCTAGTTGCCAGCCATCTGTTGTTTGCCCCTCCCCCGTGCCTTCCTTGAC
CCTGGAAGGTGCCACTCCCACTGTCCTTTCCTAATAAAATGAGGAAATTGCATCGCATTGTCTGAGTAGG
TGTCATTCTATTCTGGGGGGTGGGGTGGGGCAGGACAGCAAGGGGGAGGATTGGGAAGACAATAGCAGGC
ATGCTGGGGATGCGGTGGGCTCTATGGCTTCTGAGGCGGAAAGAACCAGCTGGGGCTCTAGGGGGTATCC
CC
[124 nt withheld, positions 6793-6916]
C
[91 nt withheld, positions 6918-7008]
A
[49 nt withheld, positions 7010-7058]
CCTTTGACGTTGGAGTCCACGTTCTTT
[37 nt withheld, positions 7086-7122]
ACCCTATCTCGGTCTATTCTTTTGATTTATAAGGGATTTTGCCGATTTCGGCCTATTGGTTAAAAAATGA
GCTGATTTAACAAAAATTTAACGCGAATTAATTCTGTGGAATGTGTGTCAGTTAGGGTGTGGAAAGTCCC
CAGGCTCCCCAGCAGGCAGAAGTATGCAAAGCATGCATCTCAATTAGTCAGCAACCAGGTGTGGAAAGTC
CCCAGGCTCCCCAGCAGGCAGAAGTATGCAAAGCATGCATCTCAATTAGTCAGCAACCATAGTCCCGCCC
CTAACTCCGCCCATCCCGCCCCTAACTCCGCCCAGTTCCGCCCATTCTCCGCCCCATGGCTGACTAATTT
TTTTTATTTATGCAGAGGCCGAGGCCGCCTCTGCCTCTGAGCTATTCCAGAAGTAGTGAGGAGGCTTTTT
TGGAGGCCTAGGCTTTTGCAAAAAGCTCCCGGGAGCTTGTATATCCATTTTCGGATCTGATCAGCACGTG
TTGACAATTAATCATCGGCATAGTATATCGGCATAGTATAATACGACAAGGTGAGGAACTAAACCATGGC
CAAGTTGACCAGTGCCGTTCCGGTGCTCACCGCGCGCGACGTCGCCGGAGCGGTCGAGTTCTGGACCGAC
CGGCTCGGGTTCTCCCGGGACTTCGTGGAGGACGACTTCGCCGGTGTGGTCCGGGACGACGTGACCCTGT
TCATCAGCGCGGTCCAGGACCAGGTGGTGCCGGACAACACCCTGGCCTGGGTGTGGGTGCGCGGCCTGGA
CGAGCTGTACGCCGAGTGGTCGGAGGTCGTGTCCACGAACTTCCGGGACGCCTCCGGGCCGGCCATGACC
GAGATCGGCGAGCAGCCGTGGGGGCGGGAGTTCGCCCTGCGCGACCCGGCCGGCAACTGCGTGCACTTCG
TGGCCGAGGAGCAGGACTGACACGTGCTACGAGATTTCGATTCCACCGCCGCCTTCTATGAAAGGTTGGG
CTTCGGAATCGTTTTCCGGGACGCCGGCTGGATGATCCTCCAGCGCGGGGATCTCATGCTGGAGTTCTTC
GCCCACCCCAACTTGTTTATTGCAGCTTATAATGGTTACAAATAAAGCAATAGCATCACAAATTTCACAA
ATAAAGCATTTTTTTCACTGCATTCTAGTTGTGGTTTGTCCAAACTCATCAATGTATCTTATCATGTCTG
TATACCGTCGACCTCTAGCTAGAGCTTGGCGTAATCATGGTCATAGCTGTTTCCTGTGTGAAATTGTTAT
CCGCTCACAATTCCACACAACATACGAGCCGGAAGCATAAAGTGTAAAGCCTGGGGTGCCTAATGAGTGA
GCTAACTCACATTAATTGCGTTGCGCTCACTGCCCGCTTTCCAGTCGGGAAACCTGTCGTGCCAGCTGCA
TTAATGAATCGGCCAACGCGCGGGGAGAGGCGGTTTGCGTATTGGGCGCTCTTCCGCTTCCTCGCTCACT
GACTCGCTGCGCTCGGTCGTTCGGCTGCGGCGAGCGGTATCAGCTCACTCAAAGGCGGTAATACGGTTAT
CCACAGAATCAGGGGATAACGCAGGAAAGAACATGTGAGCAAAAGGCCAGCAAAAGGCCAGGAACCGTAA
AAAGGCCGCGTTGCTGGCGTTTTTCCATAGGCTCCGCCCCCCTGACGAGCATCACAAAAATCGACGCTCA
AGTCAGAGGTGGCGAAACCCGACAGGACTATAAAGATACCAGGCGTTTCCCCCTGGAAGCTCCCTCGTGC
GCTCTCCTGTTCCGACCCTGCCGCTTACCGGATACCTGTCCGCCTTTCTCCCTTCGGGAAGCGTGGCGCT
TTCTCATAGCTCACGCTGTAGGTATCTCAGTTCGGTGTAGGTCGTTCGCTCCAAGCTGGGCTGTGTGCAC
GAACCCCCCGTTCAGCCCGACCGCTGCGCCTTATCCGGTAACTATCGTCTTGAGTCCAACCCGGTAAGAC
ACGACTTATCGCCACTGGCAGCAGCCACTGGTAACAGGATTAGCAGAGCGAGGTATGTAGGCGGTGCTAC
AGAGTTCTTGAAGTGGTGGCCTAACTACGGCTACACTAGAAGAACAGTATTTGGTATCTGCGCTCTGCTG
AAGCCAGTTACCTTCGGAAAAAGAGTTGGTAGCTCTTGATCCGGCAAACAAACCACCGCTGGTAGCGGTG
GTTTTTTTGTTTGCAAGCAGCAGATTACGCGCAGAAAAAAAGGATCTCAAGAAGATCCTTTGATCTTTTC
TACGGGGTCTGACGCTCAGTGGAACGAAAACTCACGTTAAGGGATTTTGGTCATGAGATTATCAAAAAGG
ATCTTCACCTAGATCCTTTTAAATTAAAAATGAAGTTTTAAATCAATCTAAAGTATATATGAGTAAACTT
GGTCTGACAGTTACCAATGCTTAATCAGTGAGGCACCTATCTCAGCGATCTGTCTATTTCGTTCATCCAT
AGTTGCCTGACTCCCCGTCGTGTAGATAACTACGATACGGGAGGGCTTACCATCTGGCCCCAGTGCTGCA
ATGATACCGCGAGACCCACGCTCACCGGCTCCAGATTTATCAGCAATAAACCAGCCAGCCGGAAGGGCCG
AGCGCAGAAGTGGTCCTGCAACTTTATCCGCCTCCATCCAGTCTATTAATTGTTGCCGGGAAGCTAGAGT
AAGTAGTTCGCCAGTTAATAGTTTGCGCAACGTTGTTGCCATTGCTACAGGCATCGTGGTGTCACGCTCG
TCGTTTGGTATGGCTTCATTCAGCTCCGGTTCCCAACGATCAAGGCGAGTTACATGATCCCCCATGTTGT
GCAAAAAAGCGGTTAGCTCCTTCGGTCCTCCGATCGTTGTCAGAAGTAAGTTGGCCGCAGTGTTATCACT
CATGGTTATGGCAGCACTGCATAATTCTCTTACTGTCATGCCATCCGTAAGATGCTTTTCTGTGACTGGT
GAGTACTCAACCAAGTCATTCTGAGAATAGTGTATGCGGCGACCGAGTTGCTCTTGCCCGGCGTCAATAC
GGGATAATACCGCGCCACATAGCAGAACTTTAAAAGTGCTCATCATTGGAAAACGTTCTTCGGGGCGAAA
ACTCTCAAGGATCTTACCGCTGTTGAGATCCAGTTCGATGTAACCCACTCGTGCACCCAACTGATCTTCA
GCATCTTTTACTTTCACCAGCGTTTCTGGGTGAGCAAAAACAGGAAGGCAAAATGCCGCAAAAAAGGGAA
TAAGGGCGACACGGAAATGTTGAATACTCATACTCTTCCTTTTTCAATATTATTGAAGCATTTATCAGGG
TTATTGTCTCATGAGCGGATACATATTTGAATGTATTTAGAAAAATAAACAAATAGGGGTTCCGCGCACA
TTTCCCCGAAAAGTGCCACCTGACGTCGACGGATCGGGAGATCTCCCGATCCCCTATGGTGCACTCTCAG
TACAATCTGCTCTGATGCCGCATAGTTAAGCCAGTATCTGCTCCCTGCTTGTGTGTTGGAGGTCGCTGAG
TAGTGCGCGAGCAAAATTTAAGCTACAACAAGGCAAGGCTTGACCGACAATTGCATGAAGAATCTGCTTA
GGGTTAGGCGTTTTGCGCTGCTTCGCGATGTACGGGCCAGATATACGCGTTGACATTGATTATTGACTAG
TTATTAATAGTAATCAATTACGGGGTCATTAGTTCATAGCCCATATATGGAGTTCCGCGTTACATAACTT
ACGGTAAATGGCCCGCCTGGCTGACCGCCCAACGACCCCCGCCCATTGACGTCAATAATGACGTATGTTC
CCATAGTAACGCCAATAGGGACTTTCCATTGACGTCAATGGGTGGAGTATTTACGGTAAACTGCCCACTT
GGCAGTACATCAAGTGTATCATATGCCAAGTACGCCCCCTATTGACGTCAATGACGGTAAATGGCCCGCC
TGGCATTATGCCCAGTACATGACCTTATGGGACTTTCCTACTTGGCAGTACATCTACGTATTAGTCATCG
CTATTACCATGGTGATGCGGTTTTGGCAGTACATCAATGGGCGTGGATAGCGGTTTGACTCACGGGGATT
TCCAAGTCTCCACCCCATTGACGTCAATGGGAGTTTGTTTTGGCACCAAAATCAACGGGACTTTCCAAAA
TGTCGTAACAACTCCGCCCCATTGACGCAAATGGGCGGTAGGCGTGTACGGTGGGAGGTCTATATAAGCA
GCGCGTTTTGCCTGTACTGGGTCTCTCTGGTTAGACCAGATCTGAGCCTGGGAGCTCTCTGGCTAACTAG
GGAACCCACTGCTTAAGCCTCAATAAAGCTTGCCTTGAGTGCTTCAAGTAGTGTGTGCCCGTCTGTTGTG
TGACTCTGGTAACTAGAGATCCCTCAGACCCTTTTAGTCAGTGTGGAAAATCTCTAGCAGTGGCGCCCGA
ACAGGGACTTGAAAGCGAAAGGGAAACCAGAGGAGCTCTCTCGACGCAGGACTCGGCTTGCTGAAGCGCG
CACGGCAAGAGGCGAGGGGCGGCGACTGGTGAGTACGCCAAAAATTTTGACTAGCGGAGGCTAGAAGGAG
AGAGATGGGTGCGAGAGCGTCAGTATTAAGCGGGGGAGAATTAGATCGCGATGGGAAAAAATTCGGTTAA
GGCCAGGGGGAAAGAAAAAATATAAATTAAAACATATAGTATGGGCAAGCAGGGAGCTAGAACGATTCGC
AGTTAATCCTGGCCTGTTAGAAACATCAGAAGGCTGTAGACAAATACTGGGACAGCTACAACCATCCCTT
CAGACAGGATCAGAAGAACTTAGATCATTATATAATACAGTAGCAACCCTCTATTGTGTGCATCAAAGGA
TAGAGATAAAAGACACCAAGGAAGCTTTAGACAAGATAGAGGAAGAGCAAAACAAAAGTAAGACCACCGC
ACAGCAAGCGGCCGCTGATCTTCAGACCTGGAGGAGGAGATATGAGGGACAATTGGAGAAGTGAATTATA
TAAATATAAAGTAGTAAAAATTGAACCATTAGGAGTAGCACCCACCAAGGCAAAGAGAAGAGTGGTGCAG
AGAGAAAAAAGAGCAGTGGGAATAGGAGCTTTGTTCCTTGGGTTCTTGGGAGCAGCAGGAAGCACTATGG
GCGCAGCGTCAATGACGCTGACGGTACAGGCCAGACAATTATTGTCTGGTATAGTGCAGCAGCAGAACAA
TTTGCTGAGGGCTATTGAGGCGCAACAGCATCTGTTGCAACTCACAGTCTGGGGCATCAAGCAGCTCCAG
GCAAGAATCCTGGCTGTGGAAAGATACCTAAAGGATCAACAGCTCCTGGGGATTTGGGGTTGCTCTGGAA
AACTCATTTGCACCACTGCTGTGCCTTGGAATGCTAGTTGGAGTAATAAATCTCTGGAACAGATTTGGAA
TCACACGACCTGGATGGAGTGGGACAGAGAAATTAACAATTACACAAGCTTAATACACTCCTTAATTGAA
GAATCGCAAAACCAGCAAGAAAAGAATGAACAAGAATTATTGGAATTAGATAAATGGGCAAGTTTGTGGA
ATTGGTTTAACATAACAAATTGGCTGTGGTATATAAAATTATTCATAATGATAGTAGGAGGCTTGGTAGG
TTTAAGAATAGTTTTTGCTGTACTTTCTATAGTGAATAGAGTTAGGCAGGGATATTCACCATTATCGTTT
CAGACCCACCTCCCAACCCCGAGGGGACCCGACAGGCCCGAAGGAATAGAAGAAGAAGGTGGAGAGAGAG
ACAGAGACAGATCCATTCGATTAGTGAACGGATCGGCACTGCGTGCGCCAATTCTGCAGACAAATGGCAG
TATTCATCCACAATTTTAAAAGAAAAGGGGGGATTGGGGGGTACAGTGCAGGGGAAAGAATAGTAGACAT
AATAGCAACAGACATACAAACTAAAGAATTACAAAAACAAATTACAAAAATTCAAAATTTTCGGGTTTAT
TACAGGGACAGCAGAGATCCAGTTTGGTTAATTAAGGTACCGAGGGCCTATTTCCCATGATTCCTTCATA
TTTGCATATACGATACAAGGCTGTTAGAGAGATAATTAGAATTAATTTGACTGTAAACACAAAGATATTA
GTACAAAATACGTGACGTAGAAAGTAATAATTTCTTGGGTAGTTTGCAGTTTTAAAATTATGTTTTAAAA
TGGACTATCATATGCTTACCGTAACTTGAAAGTATTTCGATTTCTTGGCTTTATATATCTTGTGGAAAGG
ACGAAACACCGTAGGTACTATACTGTTGATG
Features (pLannotate 1.2.2; 34 found; start..end, strand, type, name):
      1..76      +  misc_RNA       gRNA scaffold: guide RNA scaffold for the Streptococcus pyogenes CRISPR/Cas9 system
    107..617     +  promoter       hPGK promoter: human phosphoglycerate kinase 1 promoter
    666..851     +  CDS            KRAB: Krüppel-associated box (KRAB) transcriptional repression domain from the human zinc finger protein ZNF10 (Margolin et al., 1994)
    873..4976    +  CDS            Cas9: Cas9 (Csn1) endonuclease from the Streptococcus pyogenes Type II CRISPR/Cas system generates RNA-guided double strand breaks in DNA
   5175..5573    +  CDS            BSD: blasticidin S deaminase; Aspergillus terreus BSD; confers resistance to blasticidin
   5574..5595    +  misc_feature   MCS (fragment): pBluescript multiple cloning site
   5598..6186    +  misc_feature   WPRE: woodchuck hepatitis virus posttranscriptional regulatory element
   6237..6256    +  misc_feature   cPPT/CTS (fragment): central polypurine tract and central termination sequence of HIV-1
   6258..6491    +  LTR            3' LTR (ΔU3): self-inactivating 3' long terminal repeat (LTR) from HIV-1
   6523..6747    +  polyA_signal   bGH poly(A) signal: bovine growth hormone polyadenylation signal
   6751..6772    +  promoter       SV40 promoter (fragment): SV40 enhancer and early promoter
   6793..7221    +  rep_origin     f1 ori (sequence partly withheld): f1 bacteriophage origin of replication; arrow indicates direction of (+) strand synthesis
   7235..7564    +  promoter       SV40 promoter: SV40 enhancer and early promoter
   7612..7659    +  promoter       EM7 promoter: synthetic bacterial promoter&nbsp
   7678..8052    +  CDS            BleoR: antibiotic-binding protein; Sh ble from Streptoalloteichus hindustanus; confers resistance to bleomycin, phleomycin, and Zeocin™
   8062..8187    +  CDS            ble (fragment): BLE_KLEPN - Experimental evidence at protein level: Swiss-Prot protein existence level 1. Binding protein with a strong affinity to the bleomycin family of antibiotics. Binds to CL990; an antimitotic-antibiotic compound. From Klebsiella pneumoniae.
   8182..8303    +  polyA_signal   SV40 poly(A) signal: SV40 polyadenylation signal
   8374..8396    -  protein_bind   lac operator (fragment): The lac repressor binds to the lac operator to inhibit transcription in E. coli. This inhibition can be relieved by adding lactose or isopropyl-β-D-thiogalactopyranoside (IPTG). lac repressor encoded by lacI
   8400..8430    -  promoter       lac promoter: promoter for the E. coli lac operon
   8445..8466    -  protein_bind   CAP binding site: CAP binding activates transcription in the presence of cAMP. E. coli catabolite activator protein
   8479..8571    -  CDS            lacI (fragment): lac repressor; lacI; The lac repressor binds to the lac operator to inhibit transcription in E. coli. This inhibition can be relieved by adding lactose or isopropyl-β-D-thiogalactopyranoside (IPTG).
   8754..9342    -  rep_origin     ori: high-copy-number ColE1/pMB1/pBR322/pUC origin of replication
   9513..10373   -  CDS            AmpR: β-lactamase; bla; confers resistance to ampicillin, carbenicillin, and related antibiotics
  10374..10478   -  promoter       AmpR promoter: bla
  10537..10589   -  misc_feature   bom (fragment): basis of mobility region from pBR322
  10744..11123   +  enhancer       CMV enhancer: human cytomegalovirus immediate early enhancer
  11124..11323   +  promoter       CMV promoter: human cytomegalovirus (CMV) immediate early promoter
  11341..11521   +  LTR            5' LTR (truncated): truncated 5' long terminal repeat (LTR) from HIV-1
  11568..11693   +  misc_feature   HIV-1 Ψ: packaging signal of human immunodeficiency virus type 1
  11677..12040   +  CDS            HIV-1 gag (fragment): gag protein from human immunodeficiency virus 1; gag
  12186..12419   +  misc_feature   RRE: The Rev response element (RRE) of HIV-1 allows for Rev-dependent mRNA export from the nucleus to the cytoplasm.
  12796..12896   +  CDS            Rev (fragment): human immunodeficiency virus 1 (HIV-1) Rev protein; rev; enhances nuclear export of unspliced and incompletely spliced viral mRNAs
  12946..13063   +  misc_feature   cPPT/CTS: central polypurine tract and central termination sequence of HIV-1
  13114..13354   +  promoter       U6 promoter: RNA polymerase III promoter for human U6 snRNA
