[The description below was written by a language model from this plasmid's Addgene catalogue record and pLannotate feature annotations shown in this document.]
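Description:
Lenti-(BB)-hPGK-KRAB-dCas9-P2A-BlastR C2CD4AB-enh1-guide2 is an all-in-one lentiviral CRISPR interference plasmid of about 13.4 kb, derived from the Lenti-(BB)-hPGK-KRAB-dCas9-P2A-BlastR backbone by inserting a single guide sequence; the cloning sites were destroyed in the process. It is maintained in bacteria through a high-copy ColE1/pUC-type origin with ampicillin resistance, and the record lists a recombination-deficient strain, as is usual for LTR-containing plasmids. The backbone also carries an f1 origin and an SV40/EM7-driven bleomycin/Zeocin resistance cassette outside the viral genome. The transfer cassette has a third-generation layout: a CMV enhancer/promoter fused to a truncated HIV-1 5' LTR, the Ψ packaging signal with a gag fragment, the RRE, cPPT/CTS, a WPRE, and a self-inactivating ΔU3 3' LTR followed by a bGH polyadenylation signal.

Between the LTRs are two expression units. A human U6 RNA polymerase III promoter drives the guide RNA, with the spacer joined to the S. pyogenes gRNA scaffold (the circular sequence is numbered so that the scaffold begins the record and U6 ends it). Downstream, the human PGK promoter drives the ZNF10 KRAB repression domain fused to Cas9, which the catalogue name identifies as catalytically dead dCas9 although the automated annotation labels it simply as Cas9. According to the catalogue, this fusion carries a C-terminal HA tag and is linked by a P2A peptide to blasticidin S deaminase, so transduced mammalian cells can be selected with blasticidin. The guide directs KRAB-dCas9 to a human pancreatic islet enhancer at the C2CD4A/B type 2 diabetes GWAS locus that contains variant rs182222907. Silencing this enhancer allows its effect on target gene expression to be tested.
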