Addgene plasmid #125401: Lenti-(BB)-hPGK-KRAB-dCas9-P2A-BlastR C2CD4AB-enh1-guide2
Purpose: CRISPR-mediated repression of human islet enhancer containing T2D-associated variant rs182222907 (C2CD4A/B GWAS locus)
Depositing lab: Jorge Ferrer. Depositing organization: Imperial College London. Publication: Human pancreatic islet three-dimensional chromatin architecture provides insights into the genetics of type 2 diabetes. Miguel-Escalada I, Bonas-Guarch S, Cebola I, Ponsa-Cobas J, Mendieta-Esteban J, Atla G, Javierre BM, Rolando DMY, Farabella I, Morgan CC, Garcia-Hurtado J, Beucher A, Moran I, Pasquali L, Ramos-Rodriguez M, Appel EVR, Linneberg A, Gjesing AP, Witte DR, Pedersen O, Grarup N, Ravassard P, Torrents D, Mercader JM, Piemonti L, Berney T, de Koning EJP, Kerr-Conte J, Pattou F, Fedko IO, Groop L, Prokopenko I, Hansen T, Marti-Renom MA, Fraser P, Ferrer J. Nat Genet. 2019 Jun 28. pii: 10.1038/s41588-019-0457-0. doi: 10.1038/s41588-019-0457-0. PubMed 31253982.
Backbone
  Vector backbone: Lenti-(BB)-hPGK-KRAB-dCas9-P2A-BlastR
  Backbone manufacturer: Jorge Ferrer (Addgene #118155)
  Vector type: Mammalian Expression, Lentiviral, CRISPR
  Selectable markers: Blasticidin
Growth in bacteria
  Bacterial resistance: Ampicillin, 100 μg/mL
  Growth temperature: 37°C
  Growth strain: Stbl3
  Copy number: High Copy
Gene/Insert
  Gene/Insert name: KRAB-dCas9-2A-BlastR
  gRNA/shRNA sequence: TAGGTACTATACTGTTGATG
  Species: H. sapiens (human)
  Promoter: hPGK and U6
  Tag / fusion protein: HA (C terminal on backbone)
  Cloning method: Restriction Enzyme; 5′ cloning site Unknown (destroyed during cloning); 3′ cloning site Unknown (destroyed during cloning)
  Sequencing primers: 5′ GATCCGCCACCATGGATGC
Terms and licenses: Academic/Nonprofit Terms; Industry Terms: Not Available to Industry
How to cite: Lenti-(BB)-hPGK-KRAB-dCas9-P2A-BlastR C2CD4AB-enh1-guide2 was a gift from Jorge Ferrer (Addgene plasmid # 125401 ; http://n2t.net/addgene:125401 ; RRID:Addgene_125401)
