>Addgene plasmid #125401 | Lenti-(BB)-hPGK-KRAB-dCas9-P2A-BlastR C2CD4AB-enh1-guide2 | depositor partial sequence | sequence record 239980 | Guide RNA, gRNA scaffold
NNNNNNNNNNNNTTNNNNNNANTNNAANNNATTTCGATTTCTTGGCTTTATATATCTTGTGGAAAGGACG
AAACACCGTAGGTACTATACTGTTGATGGTTTTAGAGCTAGAAATAGCAAGTTAAAATAAGGCTAGTCCG
TTATCAACTTGAAAAAGTGGCACCGAGTCGGTGCTTTTTTGAATTCGCTAGCTAGGTCTTGAAAGGGGTT
GGGGTTGCGCCTTTTCCAAGGCAGCCCTGGGTTTGCGCAGGGACGCGGCTGCTCTGGGCGTGGTTCCGGG
AAACGCAGCGGCGCCGACCCTGGGTCTCGCACATTCTTCACGTCCGTTCGCAGCGTCACCCGGATCTTCG
CCGCTACCCTTGTGGGCCCCCCGGCGACGCTTCCTGCTCCGCCCCTAAGTCGGGAAGGTTCCTTGCGGTT
CGCGGCGTGCCGGACGTGACAAACGGAANCCGCACGNCTCACTAGTACNCTCNCAGACGGACAGCGCCNN
NANCNNNGNNNNCGCGNCNANNGNGATGNNNTGNGGNCNANANNNNNTGCTCNNNANGNNNNNNCNAGAG
NNNCNNNNGNGAANGGNNGNNGNGAGNANGNNGNNNNNNNNNNNNNNANNNNNNNANCNNANAGNCNNNN
NNGNNANNGTNTNNNNNNNNNTCTNNANNANNNNNNNTGNNNNANNCTNANNNNNNNGTGANNNNNTNNN
TGTCAAGANCGNNGNNNGGCGNNCANNTNNNNNANNANNNANNNNANGNNNNCNNNANNNNNNNNCTNNN
NNNNGNNNNNNNNNNGNNNNNNNNNNANNANN
